>Addgene plasmid #83557 | pILGFPB6 | depositor full sequence | sequence record 159497 | pILGFPB6 sequence 5413 bps
GATCCTCTAAAGGTGAAGAATTATTCACTGGTGTTGTCCCAATTTTGGTTGAATTAGATGGTGATGTTAA
TGGTCACAAATTTTCTGTCTCCGGTGAAGGTGAAGGTGATGCTACTTACGGTAAATTGACCTTAAAATTT
ATTTGTACTACTGGTAAATTGCCAGTTCCATGGCCAACCTTAGTCACTACTTTCGGTTATGGTGTTCAAT
GTTTTGCGAGATACCCAGATCATATGAAACAACATGACTTTTTCAAGTCTGCCATGCCAGAAGGTTATGT
TCAAGAAAGAACTATTTTTTTCAAAGATGACGGTAACTACAAGACCAGAGCTGAAGTCAAGTTTGAAGGT
GATACCTTAGTTAATAGAATCGAATTAAAAGGTATTGATTTTAAAGAAGATGGTAACATTTTAGGTCACA
AATTGGAATACAACTATAACTCTCACAATGTTTACATCATGGCTGACAAACAAAAGAATGGTATCAAAGT
TAACTTCAAAATTAGACACAACATTGAAGATGGTTCTGTTCAATTAGCTGACCATTATCAACAAAATACT
CCAATTGGTGATGGTCCAGTCTTGTTACCAGACAACCATTACTTATCCACTCAATCTGCCTTATCCAAAG
ATCCAAACGAAAAGAGAGACCACATGGTCTTGTTAGAATTTGTTACTGCTGCTGGTATTACCCATGGTAT
GGATGAATTGTACAAAAGATCTTAAACTAGTAGGACTATTTGCAAAGGGAAGGGATGCTAAGGTAGAGGG
TGAACGTTACAGAAAAGCAGGCTGGGAAGCATATTTGAGAAGATGCGGCCAGCAAAACTAAAAAACTGTA
TTATAAGTAAATGCATGTATACTAAACTCACAAATTAGAGCTTCAATTTAATTATATCAGTTATTACCCG
GGAATCTCGGTCGTAATGATTTAAATGCATGCAAGCTTGGCGTAATCATGGTCATAGCTGTTTCCTGTGT
GAAATTGTTATCCGCTCACAATTCCACACAACATACGAGCCGGAAGCATAAAGTGTAAAGCCTGGGGTGC
CTAATGAGTGAGCTAACTCACATTAATTGCGTTGCGCTCACTGCCCGCTTTCCAGTCGGGAAACCTGTCG
TGCCAGCTGCATTAATGAATCGGCCAACGCGCGGGGAGAGGCGGTTTGCGTATTGGGCGCTCTTCCGCTT
CCTCGCTCACTGACTCGCTGCGCTCGGTCGTTCGGCTGCGGCGAGCGGTATCAGCTCACTCAAAGGCGGT
AATACGGTTATCCACAGAATCAGGGGATAACGCAGGAAAGAACATGTGAGCAAAAGGCCAGCAAAAGGCC
AGGAACCGTAAAAAGGCCGCGTTGCTGGCGTTTTTCCATAGGCTCCGCCCCCCTGACGAGCATCACAAAA
ATCGACGCTCAAGTCAGAGGTGGCGAAACCCGACAGGACTATAAAGATACCAGGCGTTTCCCCCTGGAAG
CTCCCTCGTGCGCTCTCCTGTTCCGACCCTGCCGCTTACCGGATACCTGTCCGCCTTTCTCCCTTCGGGA
AGCGTGGCGCTTTCTCATAGCTCACGCTGTAGGTATCTCAGTTCGGTGTAGGTCGTTCGCTCCAAGCTGG
GCTGTGTGCACGAACCCCCCGTTCAGCCCGACCGCTGCGCCTTATCCGGTAACTATCGTCTTGAGTCCAA
CCCGGTAAGACACGACTTATCGCCACTGGCAGCAGCCACTGGTAACAGGATTAGCAGAGCGAGGTATGTA
GGCGGTGCTACAGAGTTCTTGAAGTGGTGGCCTAACTACGGCTACACTAGAAGGACAGTATTTGGTATCT
GCGCTCTGCTGAAGCCAGTTACCTTCGGAAAAAGAGTTGGTAGCTCTTGATCCGGCAAACAAACCACCGC
TGGTAGCGGTGGTTTTTTTGTTTGCAAGCAGCAGATTACGCGCAGAAAAAAAGGATCTCAAGAAGATCCT
TTGATCTTTTCTACGGGGTCTGACGCTCAGTGGAACGAAAACTCACGTTAAGGGATTTTGGTCATGAGAT
TATCAAAAAGGATCTTCACCTAGATCCTTTTAAATTAAAAATGAAGTTTTAAATCAATCTAAAGTATATA
TGAGTAAACTTGGTCTGACAGTTACCAATGCTTAATCAGTGAGGCACCTATCTCAGCGATCTGTCTATTT
CGTTCATCCATAGTTGCCTGACTCCCCGTCGTGTAGATAACTACGATACGGGAGGGCTTACCATCTGGCC
CCAGTGCTGCAATGATACCGCGAGACCCACGCTCACCGGCTCCAGATTTATCAGCAATAAACCAGCCAGC
CGGAAGGGCCGAGCGCAGAAGTGGTCCTGCAACTTTATCCGCCTCCATCCAGTCTATTAATTGTTGCCGG
GAAGCTAGAGTAAGTAGTTCGCCAGTTAATAGTTTGCGCAACGTTGTTGCCATTGCTACAGGCATCGTGG
TGTCACGCTCGTCGTTTGGTATGGCTTCATTCAGCTCCGGTTCCCAACGATCAAGGCGAGTTACATGATC
CCCCATGTTGTGCAAAAAAGCGGTTAGCTCCTTCGGTCCTCCGATCGTTGTCAGAAGTAAGTTGGCCGCA
GTGTTATCACTCATGGTTATGGCAGCACTGCATAATTCTCTTACTGTCATGCCATCCGTAAGATGCTTTT
CTGTGACTGGTGAGTACTCAACCAAGTCATTCTGAGAATAGTGTATGCGGCGACCGAGTTGCTCTTGCCC
GGCGTCAATACGGGATAATACCGCGCCACATAGCAGAACTTTAAAAGTGCTCATCATTGGAAAACGTTCT
TCGGGGCGAAAACTCTCAAGGATCTTACCGCTGTTGAGATCCAGTTCGATGTAACCCACTCGTGCACCCA
ACTGATCTTCAGCATCTTTTACTTTCACCAGCGTTTCTGGGTGAGCAAAAACAGGAAGGCAAAATGCCGC
AAAAAAGGGAATAAGGGCGACACGGAAATGTTGAATACTCATACTCTTCCTTTTTCAATATTATTGAAGC
ATTTATCAGGGTTATTGTCTCATGAGCGGATACATATTTGAATGTATTTAGAAAAATAAACAAATAGGGG
TTCCGCGCACATTTCCCCGAAAAGTGCCACCTGACGTCTAAGAAACCATTATTATCATGACATTAACCTA
TAAAAATAGGCGTATCACGAGGCCCTTTCGTCTCGCGCGTTTCGGTGATGACGGTGAAAACCTCTGACAC
ATGCAGCTCCCGGAGACGGTCACAGCTTGTCTGTAAGCGGATGCCGGGAGCAGACAAGCCCGTCAGGGCG
CGTCAGCGGGTGTTGGCGGGTGTCGGGGCTGGCTTAACTATGCGGCATCAGAGCAGATTGTACTGAGAGT
GCACCATATGCGGTGTGAAATACCGCACAGATGCGTAAGGAGAAAATACCGCATCAGGCGCCATTCGCCA
TTCAGGCTGCGCAACTGTTGGGAAGGGCGATCGGTGCGGGCCTCTTCGCTATTACGCCAGCTGGCGAAAG
GGGGATGTGCTGCAAGGCGATTAAGTTGGGTAACGCCAGGGTTTTCCCAGTCACGACGTTGTAAAACGAC
GGCCAGTGAATTCATTTAAATTTTTTTGATTCGGTAATCTCCGAGCAGAAGGAAGAACGAAGGAAGGAGC
ACAGACTTAGATTGGTATATATACGCATATGTGGTGTTGAAGAAACATGAAATTGCCCAGTATTCTTAAC
CCAACTGCACAGAACAAAAACCTGCAGGAAACGAAGATAAAACATGTCCACAAAATCATATACCAGTAGA
GCTGAGACTCATGCAAGTCCGGTTGCATCGAAACTTTTACGTTTAATGGATGAAAAGAAGACCAATTTGT
GTGCTTCTCTTGACGTTCGTTCGACTGATGAGCTATTGAAACTTGTTGAAACGTTGGGTCCATACATTTG
CCTTTTGAAAACACACGTTGATATCTTGGATGATTTCAGTTATGAGGGTACTGTCGTTCCATTGAAAGCA
TTGGCAGAGAAATACAAGTTCTTGATATTTGAGGACAGAAAATTCGCCGATATCGGTAACACAGTCAAAT
TACAATATACATCGGGCGTTTACCGTATCGCAGAATGGTCTGATATCACCAACGCCCACGGGGTTACTGG
TGCTGGTATTGTTGCTGGCTTGAAACAAGGTGCGCAAGAGGTCACCAAAGAACCAAGGGGATTATTGATG
CTTGCTGAATTGTCTTCCAAGGGTTCTCTAGCACACGGTGAATATACTAAGGGTACCGTTGATATTGCAA
AGAGTGATAAAGATTTCGTTATTGGGTTCATTGCTCAGAACGATATGGGAGGAAGAGAAGAAGGGTTTGA
TTGGCTAATCATGACCCCAGGTGTAGGTTTAGACGACAAAGGCGATGCATTGGGTCAGCAGTACAGAACC
GTCGACGAAGTTGTAAGTGGTGGATCAGATATCATCATTGTTGGCAGAGGACTTTTCGCCAAGGGTAGAG
ATCCTAAGGTTGAAGGTGAAAGATACAGAAATGCTGGATGGGAAGCGTACCAAAAGAGAATCAGCGCTCC
CCATTAATTATACAGGAAACTTAATAGAACAAATCACATATTTAATCTAATAGCCACCTGCATTGGCACG
GTGCAACACTCACTTCAACTTCATCTTACAAAAGATCACGTGATCTGTTGTATTGGGATCTCTAGACCTA
ATAACTTCGTATAGCATACATTATACGAAGTTATATTAAGGGTTGCTCGACTATAGTTTTTTCTCCTTGA
CGTTAAAGTATAGAGGTATATTAACAATTTTTTGTTGATACTTTTATGACATTTGAATAAGAAGTAATAC
AAACTGAAAATGTTGAAAGTATTAGTTAAAGTGGTTATGCAGCTTTTCCATTTATATATCTGTTAATAGA
TCAAAAATCATCGCTTCGCTGATTAATTACCCCAGAAATAAGGCTAAAAAACTAATCGCATTATCATCCT
ATGGTTGTTAATTTGATTCGTTAATTTGAAGGTTTGTGGGGCCAGGTTACTGCCAATTTTTCCTCTTCAT
AACCATAAAAGCTAGTATTGTAGAATCTTTATTGTTCGGAGCAGTGCGGCGCGAGGCACATCTGCGTTTC
AGGAACGCGACCGGTGAAGACGAGGACGCACGGAGGAGAGTCTTCCGTCGGAGGGCTGTCGCCCGCTCGG
CGGCTTCTAATCCGTACTTCAATATAGCAATGAGCAGTTAAGCGTATTACTGAAAGTTCCAAAGAGAAGG
TTTTTTTAGGCTAAGATAATGGGGCTCTTTACATTTCCACAACATATAAGTAAGATTAGATATGGATATG
TATATGGTGGTAATGCCATGTAATATGATTATTAAACTTCTTTGCGTCCATCCAAAAAAAAAGTAAGAAT
TTTTGAAAATTCAATATAAATGG
Features (pLannotate 1.2.2; 16 found; start..end, strand, type, name):
      6..716     +  CDS            GFPmut3: GFPmut3 is a basic (constitutively fluorescent) green fluorescent protein published in 1996, derived from Aequorea victoria. It is reported to be a very rapidly-maturing weak dimer.
    732..831     +  CDS            URA3 (fragment): orotidine-5'-phosphate decarboxylase, required for uracil biosynthesis; S. cerevisiae URA3; yeast auxotrophic marker, counterselectable with 5-fluoroorotic acid (5-FOA)
    985..1001    -  protein_bind   lac operator: The lac repressor binds to the lac operator to inhibit transcription in E. coli. This inhibition can be relieved by adding lactose or isopropyl-β-D-thiogalactopyranoside (IPTG). lac repressor encoded by lacI
   1009..1039    -  promoter       lac promoter: promoter for the E. coli lac operon
   1054..1075    -  protein_bind   CAP binding site: CAP binding activates transcription in the presence of cAMP. E. coli catabolite activator protein
   1088..1180    -  CDS            lacI (fragment): lac repressor; lacI; The lac repressor binds to the lac operator to inhibit transcription in E. coli. This inhibition can be relieved by adding lactose or isopropyl-β-D-thiogalactopyranoside (IPTG).
   1363..1951    -  rep_origin     ori: high-copy-number ColE1/pMB1/pBR322/pUC origin of replication
   2122..2982    -  CDS            AmpR: β-lactamase; bla; confers resistance to ampicillin, carbenicillin, and related antibiotics
   2983..3087    -  promoter       AmpR promoter: bla
   3182..3217    +  CDS            rop (fragment): Rop protein, which maintains plasmids at low copy number; rop
   3319..3418    +  misc_feature   bom (fragment): basis of mobility region from pBR322
   3424..3581    -  CDS            lacZα (fragment): LacZα fragment of β-galactosidase; lacZ fragment
   3588..3751    +  promoter       URA3 promoter (fragment): S. cerevisiae URA3
   3754..4539    +  CDS            URA3: PYRF_YEAST - Experimental evidence at protein level: Swiss-Prot protein existence level 1. From Saccharomyces cerevisiae (strain ATCC 204508 / S288c) (Baker's yeast).
   4691..4724    +  protein_bind   loxP: Cre-mediated recombination occurs in the 8-bp core sequence (GCATACAT). Cre recombinase
   4746..5398    -  promoter       GAL1,10 promoter: GAL1 and GAL10 genes of S. cerevisiae; divergent inducible promoter, regulated by Gal4
