[The description below was written by a language model from this plasmid's Addgene catalogue record and pLannotate feature annotations shown in this document.]
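Description:
pILGFPB6 is a yeast reporter plasmid built on the pUC19 backbone, designed to measure the expression output of the Saccharomyces cerevisiae GAL10 promoter using yeast-enhanced GFP (yEGFP) as the readout. In E. coli it is maintained at high copy through the ColE1/pUC-type origin and selected with ampicillin via the β-lactamase gene. Remnants of the pUC19 lac region (lac promoter, operator, CAP site, and a lacZα fragment) are also annotated. No yeast replication origin or centromere appears in the feature table, which is consistent with a plasmid meant for chromosomal integration, although the record does not state the mode of maintenance in yeast.

The reporter cassette spans the numbering origin of the circular map. The divergent GAL1,10 intergenic region, regulated by Gal4 and induced by galactose, lies at the end of the sequence in the orientation that places its GAL10 side upstream of the GFP coding sequence at the start. This coding sequence is annotated as GFPmut3, the variant on which yEGFP is based. A short URA3-derived fragment follows the GFP gene. It could serve as a terminator or as homology for integration, but its role is not recorded. Selection in yeast relies on a URA3 marker, listed in the catalogue as the Kluyveromyces lactis gene for use in S. cerevisiae, even though the automated annotation matched it to the S. cerevisiae protein. A single loxP site sits between the marker and the promoter.

The depositor notes that the promoter was cloned from strain CEN.PK113-7D, while the assembled sequence is based on S288C, so small SNP discrepancies are expected. The plasmid was used to characterise promoter regulatory patterns for tuning synthetic metabolic modules for sesquiterpene production.
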