Addgene plasmid #83557: pILGFPB6
Purpose: Used to evaluate the expression output of GAL10 promoter with yEGFP used as the reporter gene.
Depositing lab: Claudia Vickers. Depositing organization: University of Queensland. Publication: Coupling gene regulatory patterns to bioprocess conditions to optimize synthetic metabolic modules for improved sesquiterpene production in yeast. Peng B, Plan MR, Carpenter A, Nielsen LK, Vickers CE. Biotechnol Biofuels. 2017 Feb 21;10:43. doi: 10.1186/s13068-017-0728-x. PubMed 28239415.
Backbone
  Vector backbone: pUC19
  Vector type: Yeast Expression
  Selectable markers: URA3 ; kluyveromyces lactis in S. cerevisiae
Growth in bacteria
  Bacterial resistance: Ampicillin, 100 μg/mL
  Growth temperature: 37°C
  Growth strain: alpha-Select
  Growth instructions: alpha-Select from BIOLINE (Genotype: F- deoR endA1 recA1 relA1 gyrA96 hsdR17(rk-, mk+) supE44 thi-1 phoA Δ(lacZYA-argF)U169 Φ80lacZΔM15 λ-)
  Copy number: High Copy
Gene/Insert
  Gene/Insert name: GAL10 promoter-yEGFP
  Species: S. cerevisiae (budding yeast)
  Promoter: GAL10
  Cloning method: Restriction Enzyme; 5′ cloning site unknown (unknown if destroyed); 3′ cloning site unknown (unknown if destroyed)
  Sequencing primers: 5′ unknown; 3′ yGFP-R
Terms and licenses: Academic/Nonprofit Terms; Industry Terms: Not Available to Industry
Depositor comments: Please note that the promoters were cloned from strain CEN.PK113-7D and the assembled full sequence are based on S288C promoters. Discrepancies in these promoters are the SNPs in CEN.PK113-7D.
How to cite: pILGFPB6 was a gift from Claudia Vickers (Addgene plasmid # 83557 ; http://n2t.net/addgene:83557 ; RRID:Addgene_83557)
