>Addgene plasmid #83557 | pILGFPB6 | addgene partial sequence | sequence record 161799 | yGFP-R 5'-GCATCACCTTCACCTTCACC-3'
TTAACATCACCATCTAATTCAACCAAAATTGGGACAACACCAGTGAATAATTCTTCACCTTTAGAGGATC
CCATTTATATTGAATTTTCAAAAATTCTTACTTTTTTTTTGGATGGACGCAAAGAAGTTTAATAATCATA
TTACATGGCAATACCACCATATACATATCCATATCTAATCTTACTTATATGTTGTGGAAATGTAAAGAGC
CCCATTATCTTAGCCTAAAAAAACCTTCTCTTTGGAACTTTCAGTAATACGCTTAACTGCTCATTGCTAT
ATTGAAGTACGGATTAGAAGCCGCCGAGCGGGCGACAGCCCTCCGACGGAAGACTCTCCTCCGTGCGTCC
TGGTCTTCACCGGTCGCGTTCCTGAAACGCAGATGTGCCTCGCGCCGCACTGCTCCGAACAATAAAGATT
CTACAATACTAGCTTTTATGGTTATGAAGAGGAAAAATTGGCAGTAACCTGGCCCCACAAACCTTCAAAT
CAACGAATCAAATTAACAACCATAGGATAATAATGCGATTAGTTTTTTAGCCTTATTTCTGGGGTAATTA
ATCAGCGAAGCGATGATTTTTGATCTATTAACAGATATATAAATGCAAAAGCTGCATAACCACTTTAACT
AATACTTTCAACATTTTCGGTTTGTATTACTTCTTATTCAAATGTCATAAAAGTATCAACAAAAAATTGT
TAATATACCTCTATACTTTAACGTCAAGGAGAAAAAACTATAGTCGAGCAACCCTTAATATAACTTCGTA
TAATGTATGCTATACGAAGTTATTAGGTCTAGAGATCCCAATACAACAGATCACGTGATCTTTTTGTAAG
ATGAAGTTGAAGTAGTGTTGCACCGTGCCAATGCAGGTGGCTATTAGATTAAATATGTGATTTGTTCTAT
TAAGTTTCCTGTATAATTAATGGGGAGCGCTGATTCTCTTTTGGTACGCTTCCCATCCAGCATTTCTGTA
TCTTTCACCTTCAACCTTAGGATCTCTACCCT
