>Addgene plasmid #83557 | pILGFPB6 | addgene partial sequence | sequence record 161800 | M13-Rev 5'-CAGGAAACAGCTATGACC-3'
CATTTAAATCATTACGACCGAGATTCCCGGGTAATAACTGATATAATTAAATTGAAGCTCTAATTTGTGA
GTTTAGTATACATGCATTTACTTATAATACAGTTTTTTAGTTTTGCTGGCCGCATCTTCTCAAATATGCT
TCCCAGCCTGCTTTTCTGTAACGTTCACCCTCTACCTTAGCATCCCTTCCCTTTGCAAATAGTCCTACTA
GTTTAAGATCTTTTGTACAATTCATCCATACCATGGGTAATACCAGCAGCAGTAACAAATTCTAACAAGA
CCATGTGGTCTCTCTTTTCGTTTGGATCTTTGGATAAGGCAGATTGAGTGGATAAGTAATGGTTGTCTGG
TAACAAGACTGGACCATCACCAATTGGAGTATTTTGTTGATAATGGTCAGCTAATTGAACAGAACCATCT
TCAATGTTGTGTCTAATTTTGAAGTTAACTTTGATACCATTCTTTTGTTTGTCAGCCATGATGTAAACAT
TGTGAGAGTTATAGTTGTATTCCAATTTGTGACCTAAAATGTTACCATCTTCTTTAAAATCAATACCTTT
TAATTCGATTCTATTAACTAAGGTATCACCTTCAAACTTGACTTCAGCTCTGGTCTTGTAGTTACCGTCA
TCTTTGAAAAAAATAGTTCTTTCTTGAACATAACCTTCTGGCATGGCAGACTTGAAAAAGTCATGTTGTT
TCATATGATCTGGGTATCTCGCAAAACATTGAACACCATAACCGAAAGTAGTGACTAAGGTTGGCCATGG
AACTGGCAATTTACCAGTAGTACAAATAAATTTTAAGGTCAATTTACCGTAAGTAGCATCACCTTCACCT
TCACCGGAGACAGAAAATTTGTGACCATTAACATCACCATCTAATTCAACCAAAATTGGGACAACACCAG
TGAATAATTCTTCACCTTTAGAGGATCCCATTTATATTGAATTTTCAAAAATTCTTACTTTTTTTTTGGA
TGGACGCAAAGAAGTTTAATAATCATATTACATGGCAATACCACCATATACATATC
